>Addgene plasmid #116580 | pHAGE-PIK3CG-G436R | addgene full sequence | sequence record 243193 | Addgene NGS Result
TGGAAGGGCTAATTCACTCCCAAAGAAGACAAGATATCCTTGATCTGTGGATCTACCACACACAAGGCTA
CTTCCCTGATTAGCAGAACTACACACCAGGGCCAGGGGTCAGATATCCACTGACCTTTGGATGGTGCTAC
AAGCTAGTACCAGTTGAGCCAGATAAGGTAGAAGAGGCCAATAAAGGAGAGAACACCAGCTTGTTACACC
CTGTGAGCCTGCATGGGATGGATGACCCGGAGAGAGAAGTGTTAGAGTGGAGGTTTGACAGCCGCCTAGC
ATTTCATCACGTGGCCCGAGAGCTGCATCCGGAGTACTTCAAGAACTGCTGATATCGAGCTTGCTACAAG
GGACTTTCCGCTGGGGACTTTCCAGGGAGGCGTGGCCTGGGCGGGACTGGGGAGTGGCGAGCCCTCAGAT
CCTGCATATAAGCAGCTGCTTTTTGCCTGTACTGGGTCTCTCTGGTTAGACCAGATCTGAGCCTGGGAGC
TCTCTGGCTAACTAGGGAACCCACTGCTTAAGCCTCAATAAAGCTTGCCTTGAGTGCTTCAAGTAGTGTG
TGCCCGTCTGTTGTGTGACTCTGGTAACTAGAGATCCCTCAGACCCTTTTAGTCAGTGTGGAAAATCTCT
AGCAGTGGCGCCCGAACAGGGACTTGAAAGCGAAAGGGAAACCAGAGGAGCTCTCTCGACGCAGGACTCG
GCTTGCTGAAGCGCGCACGGCAAGAGGCGAGGGGCGGCGACTGGTGAGTACGCCAAAAATTTTGACTAGC
GGAGGCTAGAAGGAGAGAGATGGGTGCGAGAGCGTCAGTATTAAGCGGGGGAGAATTAGATCGCGATGGG
AAAAAATTCGGTTAAGGCCAGGGGGAAAGAAAAAATATAAATTAAAACATATAGTATGGGCAAGCAGGGA
GCTAGAACGATTCGCAGTTAATCCTGGCCTGTTAGAAACATCAGAAGGCTGTAGACAAATACTGGGACAG
CTACAACCATCCCTTCAGACAGGATCAGAAGAACTTAGATCATTATATAATACAGTAGCAACCCTCTATT
GTGTGCATCAAAGGATAGAGATAAAAGACACCAAGGAAGCTTTAGACAAGATAGAGGAAGAGCAAAACAA
AAGTAAGACCACCGCACAGCAAGCGGCCGGCCGCTGATCTTCAGACCTGGAGGAGGAGATATGAGGGACA
ATTGGAGAAGTGAATTATATAAATATAAAGTAGTAAAAATTGAACCATTAGGAGTAGCACCCACCAAGGC
AAAGAGAAGAGTGGTGCAGAGAGAAAAAAGAGCAGTGGGAATAGGAGCTTTGTTCCTTGGGTTCTTGGGA
GCAGCAGGAAGCACTATGGGCGCAGCGTCAATGACGCTGACGGTACAGGCCAGACAATTATTGTCTGGTA
TAGTGCAGCAGCAGAACAATTTGCTGAGGGCTATTGAGGCGCAACAGCATCTGTTGCAACTCACAGTCTG
GGGCATCAAGCAGCTCCAGGCAAGAATCCTGGCTGTGGAAAGATACCTAAAGGATCAACAGCTCCTGGGG
ATTTGGGGTTGCTCTGGAAAACTCATTTGCACCACTGCTGTGCCTTGGAATGCTAGTTGGAGTAATAAAT
CTCTGGAACAGATTTGGAATCACACGACCTGGATGGAGTGGGACAGAGAAATTAACAATTACACAAGCTT
AATACACTCCTTAATTGAAGAATCGCAAAACCAGCAAGAAAAGAATGAACAAGAATTATTGGAATTAGAT
AAATGGGCAAGTTTGTGGAATTGGTTTAACATAACAAATTGGCTGTGGTATATAAAATTATTCATAATGA
TAGTAGGAGGCTTGGTAGGTTTAAGAATAGTTTTTGCTGTACTTTCTATAGTGAATAGAGTTAGGCAGGG
ATATTCACCATTATCGTTTCAGACCCACCTCCCAACCCCGAGGGGACCCGACAGGCCCGAAGGAATAGAA
GAAGAAGGTGGAGAGAGAGACAGAGACAGATCCATTCGATTAGTGAACGGATCTCGACGGTATCGCCGAA
TTCACAAATGGCAGTATTCATCCACAATTTTAAAAGAAAAGGGGGGATTGGGGGGTACAGTGCAGGGGAA
AGAATAGTAGACATAATAGCAACAGACATACAAACTAAAGAATTACAAAAACAAATTACAAAAATTCAAA
ATTTTCGGGTTTATTACAGGGACAGCAGAGATCCAGTTTGGACTAGTCGTGAGGCTCCGGTGCCCGTCAG
TGGGCAGAGCGCACATCGCCCACAGTCCCCGAGAAGTTGGGGGGAGGGGTCGGCAATTGAACCGGTGCCT
AGAGAAGGTGGCGCGGGGTAAACTGGGAAAGTGATGTCGTGTACTGGCTCCGCCTTTTTCCCGAGGGTGG
GGGAGAACCGTATATAAGTGCAGTAGTCGCCGTGAACGTTCTTTTTCGCAACGGGTTTGCCGCCAGAACA
CAGGTAAGTGCCGTGTGTGGTTCCCGCGGGCCTGGCCTCTTTACGGGTTATGGCCCTTGCGTGCCTTGAA
TTACTTCCACCTGGCTGCAGTACGTGATTCTTGATCCCGAGCTTCGGGTTGGAAGTGGGTGGGAGAGTTC
GAGGCCTTGCGCTTAAGGAGCCCCTTCGCCTCGTGCTTGAGTTGAGGCCTGGCCTGGGCGCTGGGGCCGC
CGCGTGCGAATCTGGTGGCACCTTCGCGCCTGTCTCGCTGCTTTCGATAAGTCTCTAGCCATTTAAAATT
TTTGATGACCTGCTGCGACGCTTTTTTTCTGGCAAGATAGTCTTGTAAATGCGGGCCAAGATCTGCACAC
TGGTATTTCGGTTTTTGGGGCCGCGGGCGGCGACGGGGCCCGTGCGTCCCAGCGCACATGTTCGGCGAGG
CGGGGCCTGCGAGCGCGGCCACCGAGAATCGGACGGGGGTAGTCTCAAGCTGGCCGGCCTGCTCTGGTGC
CTGGCCTCGCGCCGCCGTGTATCGCCCCGCCCTGGGCGGCAAGGCTGGCCCGGTCGGCACCAGTTGCGTG
AGCGGAAAGATGGCCGCTTCCCGGCCCTGCTGCAGGGAGCTCAAAATGGAGGACGCGGCGCTCGGGAGAG
CGGGCGGGTGAGTCACCCACACAAAGGAAAAGGGCCTTTCCGTCCTCAGCCGTCGCTTCATGTGACTCCA
CGGAGTACCGGGCGCCGTCCAGGCACCTCGATTAGTTCTCGAGCTTTTGGAGTACGTCGTCTTTAGGTTG
GGGGGAGGGGTTTTATGCGATGGAGTTTCCCCACACTGAGTGGGTGGAGACTGAAGTTAGGCCAGCTTGG
CACTTGATGTAATTCTCCTTGGAATTTGCCCTTTTTGAGTTTGGATCTTGGTTCATTCTCAAGCCTCAGA
CAGTGGTTCAAAGTTTTTTTCTTCCATTTCAGGTGTCGTGAAGCGGCCCTGCAGATATCAACAAGTTTGT
ACAAAAAAGCAGGCACCATGGAGCTGGAGAACTATAAACAGCCCGTGGTGCTGAGAGAGGACAACTGCCG
AAGGCGCCGGAGGATGAAGCCGCGCAGTGCTGCGGCCAGCCTGTCCTCCATGGAGCTCATCCCCATCGAG
TTCGTGCTGCCCACCAGCCAGCGCAAATGCAAGAGCCCCGAAACGGCGCTGCTGCACGTGGCCGGCCACG
GCAACGTGGAGCAGATGAAGGCCCAGGTGTGGCTGCGAGCGCTGGAGACCAGCGTGGCGGCGGACTTCTA
CCACCGGCTGGGACCGCATCACTTCCTCCTGCTCTATCAGAAGAAGGGGCAGTGGTACGAGATCTACGAC
AAGTACCAGGTGGTGCAGACTCTGGACTGCCTGCGCTACTGGAAGGCCACGCACCGGAGCCCGGGCCAGA
TCCACCTGGTGCAGCGGCACCCGCCCTCCGAGGAGTCCCAAGCCTTCCAGCGGCAGCTCACGGCGCTGAT
TGGCTATGACGTCACTGACGTCAGCAACGTGCACGACGATGAGCTGGAGTTCACGCGCCGTGGCTTGGTG
ACCCCGCGCATGGCGGAGGTGGCCAGCCGCGACCCCAAGCTCTACGCCATGCACCCGTGGGTGACGTCCA
AGCCCCTCCCGGAGTACCTGTGGAAGAAGATTGCCAACAACTGCATCTTCATCGTCATTCACCGCAGCAC
CACCAGCCAGACCATTAAGGTCTCACCCGACGACACCCCCGGCGCCATCCTGCAGAGCTTCTTCACCAAG
ATGGCCAAGAAGAAATCTCTGATGGATATTCCCGAAAGCCAAAGCGAACAGGATTTTGTGCTGCGCGTCT
GTGGCCGGGATGAGTACCTGGTGGGCGAAACGCCCATCAAAAACTTCCAGTGGGTGAGGCACTGCCTCAA
GAACGGAGAAGAGATTCACGTGGTACTGGACACGCCTCCAGACCCGGCCCTAGACGAGGTGAGGAAGGAA
GAGTGGCCGCTGGTGGATGACTGCACGGGAGTCACCGGCTACCATGAGCAGCTTACCATCCACGGCAAGG
ACCACGAGAGTGTGTTCACCGTGTCCCTGTGGGACTGCGACCGCAAGTTCAGGGTCAAGATCAGAGGCAT
TGATATCCCCGTCCTGCCTCGGAACACCGACCTCACAGTTTTTGTAGAGGCAAACATCCAGCATGGGCAA
CAAGTCCTTTGCCAAAGGAGAACCAGCCCCAAACCCTTCACAGAGGAGGTGCTGTGGAATGTGTGGCTTG
AGTTCAGTATCAAAATCAAAGACTTGCCCAAAGGGGCTCTACTGAACCTCCAGATCTACTGCCGTAAAGC
TCCAGCACTGTCCAGCAAGGCCTCTGCAGAGTCCCCCAGTTCTGAGTCCAAGGGCAAAGTTCAGCTTCTC
TATTATGTGAACCTGCTGCTGATAGACCACCGTTTCCTCCTGCGCCGTGGAGAATACGTCCTCCACATGT
GGCAGATATCTGGGAAGGGAGAAGACCAAGGAAGCTTCAATGCTGACAAACTCACGTCTGCAACTAACCC
AGACAAGGAGAACTCAATGTCCATCTCCATTCTTCTGGACAATTACTGCCACCCGATAGCCCTGCCTAAG
CATCAGCCCACCCCTGACCCGGAAGGGGACCGGGTTCGAGCAGAAATGCCCAACCAGCTTCGCAAGCAAT
TGGAGGCGATCATAGCCACTGATCCACTTAACCCTCTCACAGCAGAGGACAAAGAATTGCTCTGGCATTT
TAGATACGAAAGCCTTAAGCACCCAAAAGCATATCCTAAGCTATTTAGTTCAGTGAAATGGGGACAGCAA
GAAATTGTGGCCAAAACATACCAATTGTTGGCCAGAAGGGAAGTCTGGGATCAAAGTGCTTTGGATGTTG
GGTTAACAATGCAGCTCCTGGACTGCAACTTCTCAGATGAAAATGTAAGAGCCATTGCAGTTCAGAAACT
GGAGAGCTTGGAGGACGATGATGTTCTGCATTACCTTCTACAATTGGTCCAGGCTGTGAAATTTGAACCA
TACCATGATAGCGCCCTTGCCAGATTTCTGCTGAAGCGTGGTTTAAGAAACAAAAGAATTGGTCACTTTT
TGTTTTGGTTCTTGAGAAGTGAGATAGCCCAGTCCAGACACTATCAGCAGAGGTTCGCTGTGATTCTGGA
AGCCTATCTGAGGGGCTGTGGCACAGCCATGCTGCACGACTTTACCCAACAAGTCCAAGTAATCGAGATG
TTACAAAAAGTCACCCTTGATATTAAATCGCTCTCTGCTGAAAAGTATGACGTCAGTTCCCAAGTTATTT
CACAACTTAAACAAAAGCTTGAAAACCTGCAGAATTCTCAACTCCCCGAAAGCTTTAGAGTTCCATATGA
TCCTGGACTGAAAGCAGGAGCGCTGGCAATTGAAAAATGTAAAGTAATGGCCTCCAAGAAAAAACCACTA
TGGCTTGAGTTTAAATGTGCCGATCCTACAGCCCTATCAAATGAAACAATTGGAATTATCTTTAAACATG
GTGATGATCTGCGCCAAGACATGCTTATTTTACAGATTCTACGAATCATGGAGTCTATTTGGGAGACTGA
ATCTTTGGATCTATGCCTCCTGCCATATGGTTGCATTTCAACTGGTGACAAAATAGGAATGATCGAGATT
GTGAAAGACGCCACGACAATTGCCAAAATTCAGCAAAGCACAGTGGGCAACACGGGAGCATTTAAAGATG
AAGTCCTGAATCACTGGCTCAAAGAAAAATCCCCTACTGAAGAAAAGTTTCAGGCAGCAGTGGAGAGATT
TGTTTATTCCTGTGCAGGCTACTGTGTGGCAACCTTTGTTCTTGGAATAGGCGACAGACACAATGACAAT
ATTATGATCACCGAGACAGGAAACCTATTTCATATTGACTTCGGGCACATTCTTGGGAATTACAAAAGTT
TCCTGGGCATTAATAAAGAGAGAGTGCCATTTGTGCTAACCCCTGACTTCCTCTTTGTGATGGGAACTTC
TGGAAAGAAGACAAGCCCACACTTCCAGAAATTTCAGGACATCTGTGTTAAGGCTTATCTAGCCCTTCGT
CATCACACAAACCTACTGATCATCCTGTTCTCCATGATGCTGATGACAGGAATGCCCCAGTTAACAAGCA
AAGAAGACATTGAATATATCCGGGATGCCCTCACAGTGGGGAAAAATGAGGAGGATGCTAAAAAGTATTT
TCTTGATCAGATCGAAGTTTGCAGAGACAAAGGATGGACTGTGCAGTTTAATTGGTTTCTACATCTTGTT
CTTGGCATCAAACAAGGAGAGAAACATTCAGCCTAGAACCCAGCTTTCTTGTACAAAGTGGTGATATCCA
ATTAACCCTCACTAAAGGGTTAGTTATGATGAATATTGTGTACCCTATAGTGAGTCGTATTACCACCCAA
CTTTTCTATACAAAGTGGTTGATATCCAGCACAGTGGCGGCCGCTCGAGTCTAGAGGGCCCGCGGTTCGA
AGGTAAGCCTATCCCTAACCCTCTCCTCGGTCTCGATTCTACGCGTACCGGTTAGTAATGAGATCCCTCC
CCCCCCCCTAACGTTACTGGCCGAAGCCGCTTGGAATAAGGCCGGTGTGCGTTTGTCTATATGTTATTTT
CCACCATATTGCCGTCTTTTGGCAATGTGAGGGCCCGGAAACCTGGCCCTGTCTTCTTGACGAGCATTCC
TAGGGGTCTTTCCCCTCTCGCCAAAGGAATGCAAGGTCTGTTGAATGTCGTGAAGGAAGCAGTTCCTCTG
GAAGCTTCTTGAAGACAAACAACGTCTGTAGCGACCCTTTGCAGGCAGCGGAACCCCCCACCTGGCGACA
GGTGCCTCTGCGGCCAAAAGCCACGTGTATAAGATACACCTGCAAAGGCGGCACAACCCCAGTGCCACGT
TGTGAGTTGGATAGTTGTGGAAAGAGTCAAATGGCTCTCCTCAAGCGTATTCAACAAGGGGCTGAAGGAT
GCCCAGAAGGTACCCCATTGTATGGGATCTGATCTGGGGCCTCGGTGCACATGCTTTACATGTGTTTAGT
CGAGGTTAAAAAAACGTCTAGGCCCCCCGAACCACGGGGACGTGGTTTTCCTTTGAAAAACACGATGATA
ATATGGCCACACATATGACCGAGTACAAGCCCACGGTGCGCCTCGCCACCCGCGACGACGTCCCCAGGGC
CGTACGCACCCTCGCCGCCGCGTTCGCCGACTACCCCGCCACGCGCCACACCGTCGATCCGGACCGCCAC
ATCGAGCGGGTCACCGAGCTGCAAGAACTCTTCCTCACGCGCGTCGGGCTCGACATCGGCAAGGTGTGGG
TCGCGGACGACGGCGCCGCGGTGGCGGTCTGGACCACGCCGGAGAGCGTCGAAGCGGGGGCGGTGTTCGC
CGAGATCGGCCCGCGCATGGCCGAGTTGAGCGGTTCCCGGCTGGCCGCGCAGCAACAGATGGAAGGCCTC
CTGGCGCCGCACCGGCCCAAGGAGCCCGCGTGGTTCCTGGCCACCGTCGGCGTCTCGCCCGACCACCAGG
GCAAGGGTCTGGGCAGCGCCGTCGTGCTCCCCGGAGTGGAGGCGGCCGAGCGCGCCGGGGTGCCCGCCTT
CCTGGAGACCTCCGCGCCCCGCAACCTCCCCTTCTACGAGCGGCTCGGCTTCACCGTCACCGCCGACGTC
GAGGTGCCCGAAGGACCGCGCACCTGGTGCATGACCCGCAAGCCCGGTGCCTAAATCGATAGATCCTAAT
CAACCTCTGGATTACAAAATTTGTGAAAGATTGACTGGTATTCTTAACTATGTTGCTCCTTTTACGCTAT
GTGGATACGCTGCTTTAATGCCTTTGTATCATGCTATTGCTTCCCGTATGGCTTTCATTTTCTCCTCCTT
GTATAAATCCTGGTTGCTGTCTCTTTATGAGGAGTTGTGGCCCGTTGTCAGGCAACGTGGCGTGGTGTGC
ACTGTGTTTGCTGACGCAACCCCCACTGGTTGGGGCATTGCCACCACCTGTCAGCTCCTTTCCGGGACTT
TCGCTTTCCCCCTCCCTATTGCCACGGCGGAACTCATCGCCGCCTGCCTTGCCCGCTGCTGGACAGGGGC
TCGGCTGTTGGGCACTGACAATTCCGTGGTGTTGTCGGGGAAATCATCGTCCTTTCCTTGGCTGCTCGCC
TGTGTTGCCACCTGGATTCTGCGCGGGACGTCCTTCTGCTACGTCCCTTCGGCCCTCAATCCAGCGGACC
TTCCTTCCCGCGGCCTGCTGCCGGCTCTGCGGCCTCTTCCGCGTCTTCGCCTTCGCCCTCAGACGAGTCG
GATCTCCCTTTGGGCCGCCTCCCCGCCTGAGATCCTTTAAGACCAATGACTTACAAGGCAGCTGTAGATC
TTAGCCACTTTTTAAAAGAAAAGGGGGGACTGGAAGGGCTAATTCACTCCCAACGAAGACAAGATCTGCT
TTTTGCTTGTACTGGGTCTCTCTGGTTAGACCAGATCTGAGCCTGGGAGCTCTCTGGCTAACTAGGGAAC
CCACTGCTTAAGCCTCAATAAAGCTTGCCTTGAGTGCTTCAAGTAGTGTGTGCCCGTCTGTTGTGTGACT
CTGGTAACTAGAGATCCCTCAGACCCTTTTAGTCAGTGTGGAAAATCTCTAGCAGTAGTAGTTCATGTCA
TCTTATTATTCAGTATTTATAACTTGCAAAGAAATGAATATCAGAGAGTGAGAGGCCCGGGTTAATTAAG
GAAAGGGCTAGATCATTCTTGAAGACGAAAGGGCCTCGTGATACGCCTATTTTTATAGGTTAATGTCATG
ATAATAATGGTTTCTTAGACGTCAGGTGGCACTTTTCGGGGAAATGTGCGCGGAACCCCTATTTGTTTAT
TTTTCTAAATACATTCAAATATGTATCCGCTCATGAGACAATAACCCTGATAAATGCTTCAATAATATTG
AAAAAGGAAGAGTATGAGTATTCAACATTTCCGTGTCGCCCTTATTCCCTTTTTTGCGGCATTTTGCCTT
CCTGTTTTTGCTCACCCAGAAACGCTGGTGAAAGTAAAAGATGCTGAAGATCAGTTGGGTGCACGAGTGG
GTTACATCGAACTGGATCTCAACAGCGGTAAGATCCTTGAGAGTTTTCGCCCCGAAGAACGTTTTCCAAT
GATGAGCACTTTTAAAGTTCTGCTATGTGGCGCGGTATTATCCCGTGTTGACGCCGGGCAAGAGCAACTC
GGTCGCCGCATACACTATTCTCAGAATGACTTGGTTGAGTACTCACCAGTCACAGAAAAGCATCTTACGG
ATGGCATGACAGTAAGAGAATTATGCAGTGCTGCCATAACCATGAGTGATAACACTGCGGCCAACTTACT
TCTGACAACGATCGGAGGACCGAAGGAGCTAACCGCTTTTTTGCACAACATGGGGGATCATGTAACTCGC
CTTGATCGTTGGGAACCGGAGCTGAATGAAGCCATACCAAACGACGAGCGTGACACCACGATGCCTGTAG
CAATGGCAACAACGTTGCGCAAACTATTAACTGGCGAACTACTTACTCTAGCTTCCCGGCAACAATTAAT
AGACTGGATGGAGGCGGATAAAGTTGCAGGACCACTTCTGCGCTCGGCCCTTCCGGCTGGCTGGTTTATT
GCTGATAAATCTGGAGCCGGTGAGCGTGGGTCTCGCGGTATCATTGCAGCACTGGGGCCAGATGGTAAGC
CCTCCCGTATCGTAGTTATCTACACGACGGGGAGTCAGGCAACTATGGATGAACGAAATAGACAGATCGC
TGAGATAGGTGCCTCACTGATTAAGCATTGGTAACTGTCAGACCAAGTTTACTCATATATACTTTAGATT
GATTTAAAACTTCATTTTTAATTTAAAAGGATCTAGGTGAAGATCCTTTTTGATAATCTCATGACCAAAA
TCCCTTAACGTGAGTTTTCGTTCCACTGAGCGTCAGACCCCGTAGAAAAGATCAAAGGATCTTCTTGAGA
TCCTTTTTTTCTGCGCGTAATCTGCTGCTTGCAAACAAAAAAACCACCGCTACCAGCGGTGGTTTGTTTG
CCGGATCAAGAGCTACCAACTCTTTTTCCGAAGGTAACTGGCTTCAGCAGAGCGCAGATACCAAATACTG
TTCTTCTAGTGTAGCCGTAGTTAGGCCACCACTTCAAGAACTCTGTAGCACCGCCTACATACCTCGCTCT
GCTAATCCTGTTACCAGTGGCTGCTGCCAGTGGCGATAAGTCGTGTCTTACCGGGTTGGACTCAAGACGA
TAGTTACCGGATAAGGCGCAGCGGTCGGGCTGAACGGGGGGTTCGTGCACACAGCCCAGCTTGGAGCGAA
CGACCTACACCGAACTGAGATACCTACAGCGTGAGCTATGAGAAAGCGCCACGCTTCCCGAAGGGAGAAA
GGCGGACAGGTATCCGGTAAGCGGCAGGGTCGGAACAGGAGAGCGCACGAGGGAGCTTCCAGGGGGAAAC
GCCTGGTATCTTTATAGTCCTGTCGGGTTTCGCCACCTCTGACTTGAGCGTCGATTTTTGTGATGCTCGT
CAGGGGGGCGGAGCCTATGGAAAAACGCCAGCAACGCGGCCTTTTTACGGTTCCTGGCCTTTTGCTGGCC
TTTTGCTCACATGTTCTTTCCTGCGTTATCCCCTGATTCTGTGGATAACCGTATTACCGCCTTTGAGTGA
GCTGATACCGCTCGCCGCAGCCGAACGACCGAGCGCAGCGAGTCAGTGAGCGAGGAAGCGGAAGAGCGCC
CAATACGCAAACCGCCTCTCCCCGCGCGTTGGCCGATTCATTAATGCAGCAAGCTCATGGCTGACTAATT
TTTTTTATTTATGCAGAGGCCGAGGCCGCCTCGGCCTCTGAGCTATTCCAGAAGTAGTGAGGAGGCTTTT
TTGGAGGCCTAGGCTTTTGCAAAAAGCTCCCCGTGGCACGACAGGTTTCCCGACTGGAAAGCGGGCAGTG
AGCGCAACGCAATTAATGTGAGTTAGCTCACTCATTAGGCACCCCAGGCTTTACACTTTATGCTTCCGGC
TCGTATGTTGTGTGGAATTGTGAGCGGATAACAATTTCACACAGGAAACAGCTATGACATGATTACGAAT
TTCACAAATAAAGCATTTTTTTCACTGCATTCTAGTTGTGGTTTGTCCAAACTCATCAATGTATCTTATC
ATGTCTGGATCAACTGGATAACTCAAGCTAACCAAAATCATCCCAAACTTCCCACCCCATACCCTATTAC
CACTGCCAATTACCTGTGGTTTCATTTACTCTAAACCTGTGATTCCTCTGAATTATTTTCATTTTAAAGA
AATTGTATTTGTTAAATATGTACTACAAACTTAGTAGT
Features (pLannotate 1.2.2; 30 found; start..end, strand, type, name):
    377..634     +  LTR            5' LTR (truncated): truncated 5' long terminal repeat (LTR) from HIV-1
    681..806     +  misc_feature   HIV-1 Ψ: packaging signal of human immunodeficiency virus type 1
    790..1128    +  CDS            HIV-1 gag (fragment): gag protein from human immunodeficiency virus 1; gag
   1303..1536    +  misc_feature   RRE: The Rev response element (RRE) of HIV-1 allows for Rev-dependent mRNA export from the nucleus to the cytoplasm.
   1913..2013    +  CDS            Rev (fragment): human immunodeficiency virus 1 (HIV-1) Rev protein; rev; enhances nuclear export of unspliced and incompletely spliced viral mRNAs
   2058..2175    +  misc_feature   cPPT/CTS: central polypurine tract and central termination sequence of HIV-1
   2223..3401    +  promoter       EF-1α promoter: strong constitutive promoter for human elongation factor EF-1α
   3422..3442    +  protein_bind   attB1: mutant version of attB; core recombination site for the Gateway® BP reaction BP Clonase™
   3448..6753    +  CDS            PIK3CG: PK3CG_HUMAN - Experimental evidence at protein level: Swiss-Prot protein existence level 1. Phosphoinositide-3-kinase (PI3K) that phosphorylates PtdIns(4,5)P2 (Phosphatidylinositol 4,5-bisphosphate) to generate phosphatidylinositol 3,4,5-trisphosphate (PIP3). PIP3 plays a key role by recruiting PH domain-containing proteins to the membrane, including AKT1 and PDPK1, activating signaling cascades involved in cell growth, survival, proliferation, motility and morphology. Links G-protein coupled receptor activation to PIP3 production. Involved in immune, inflammatory and allergic responses. Modul
   6758..6782    -  protein_bind   attB2: mutant version of attB; recombination site for the Gateway® BP reaction BP Clonase™
   6790..6808    +  promoter       T3 promoter: promoter for bacteriophage T3 RNA polymerase
   6834..6852    -  promoter       T7 promoter: promoter for bacteriophage T7 RNA polymerase
   6858..6876    -  protein_bind   attB4 (fragment): mutant version of attB; core recombination site for the Gateway® BP reaction BP Clonase™
   6932..6973    +  CDS            V5 tag: epitope tag from simian virus 5
   7099..7561    +  misc_feature   IRES: internal ribosome entry site (IRES) of the encephalomyocarditis virus (EMCV)
   7575..8172    +  CDS            PuroR (fragment): puromycin N-acetyltransferase; pac from Streptomyces; confers resistance to puromycin
   8188..8776    +  misc_feature   WPRE: woodchuck hepatitis virus posttranscriptional regulatory element
   8784..8849    +  CDS            nef (fragment): NEF_HV1Z2 - Experimental evidence at protein level: Swiss-Prot protein existence level 1. Extracellular Nef protein targets CD4(+) T-lymphocytes for apoptosis by interacting with CXCR4 surface receptors. From Human immunodeficiency virus type 1 group M subtype D (isolate Z2/CDC-Z34) (HIV-1).
   8851..9084    +  LTR            3' LTR (ΔU3): self-inactivating 3' long terminal repeat (LTR) from HIV-1
   9289..9393    +  promoter       AmpR promoter: bla
   9394..10254   +  CDS            AmpR: β-lactamase; bla; confers resistance to ampicillin, carbenicillin, and related antibiotics
  10425..11013   +  rep_origin     ori: high-copy-number ColE1/pMB1/pBR322/pUC origin of replication
  11196..11250   +  CDS            lacI (fragment): lac repressor; lacI; The lac repressor binds to the lac operator to inhibit transcription in E. coli. This inhibition can be relieved by adding lactose or isopropyl-β-D-thiogalactopyranoside (IPTG).
  11256..11349   +  rep_origin     SV40 ori (fragment): SV40 origin of replication
  11374..11411   +  CDS            lacI (fragment): lac repressor; lacI; The lac repressor binds to the lac operator to inhibit transcription in E. coli. This inhibition can be relieved by adding lactose or isopropyl-β-D-thiogalactopyranoside (IPTG).
  11424..11445   +  protein_bind   CAP binding site: CAP binding activates transcription in the presence of cAMP. E. coli catabolite activator protein
  11460..11490   +  promoter       lac promoter: promoter for the E. coli lac operon
  11494..11516   +  protein_bind   lac operator (fragment): The lac repressor binds to the lac operator to inhibit transcription in E. coli. This inhibition can be relieved by adding lactose or isopropyl-β-D-thiogalactopyranoside (IPTG). lac repressor encoded by lacI
  11548..11631   +  polyA_signal   SV40 poly(A) signal (fragment): SV40 polyadenylation signal
  11798..329     +  CDS            nef (fragment) (across the origin): NEF_HV1BR - Experimental evidence at protein level: Swiss-Prot protein existence level 1. Extracellular Nef protein targets CD4(+) T-lymphocytes for apoptosis by interacting with CXCR4 surface receptors (PubMed:14990729). From Human immunodeficiency virus type 1 group M subtype B (isolate BRU/LAI) (HIV-1).
