[The description below was written by a language model from this plasmid's Addgene catalogue record and pLannotate feature annotations shown in this document.]
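Description:
pHAGE-PIK3CG-G436R is an HIV-1-derived lentiviral expression plasmid built on the pHAGE backbone, carrying the human PIK3CG open reading frame with a G436R substitution. PIK3CG encodes the p110γ catalytic subunit of phosphoinositide 3-kinase, which converts PtdIns(4,5)P2 to PIP3 and links G-protein-coupled receptor signalling to AKT pathway activation. In bacteria the plasmid is maintained through a high-copy ColE1/pUC-type origin and selected with ampicillin via the β-lactamase gene.

The transfer cassette runs from a truncated 5' LTR through the Ψ packaging signal (with adjoining gag fragment), the Rev response element and the cPPT/CTS, to a self-inactivating ΔU3 3' LTR. These elements allow the genomic RNA to be exported, packaged and integrated when the remaining viral functions are supplied in trans, while leaving the integrated provirus without LTR promoter activity. Expression is driven internally by the constitutive human EF-1α promoter. The mutant ORF was introduced by Gateway recombination and sits between attB1 and attB2 sites. Downstream, an EMCV IRES directs translation of puromycin N-acetyltransferase from the same transcript, so transduced mammalian cells can be selected with puromycin, and a WPRE enhances transcript expression. A V5 epitope sequence is annotated after attB2, but the record does not indicate whether it is fused in frame to PIK3CG. Short T3 and T7 promoter sequences and lac, SV40 and nef fragments are backbone remnants.

The construct comes from a collection made for systematic functional annotation of somatic cancer mutations, and is suited to stable expression of this PIK3CG variant to assess its effects on cell signalling and growth.
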