Addgene plasmid #116580: pHAGE-PIK3CG-G436R
Purpose: Lentiviral expression of PIK3CG G436R
Depositing lab: Gordon Mills & Kenneth Scott. Depositing organization: Baylor College of Medicine. Publication: Systematic Functional Annotation of Somatic Mutations in Cancer. Ng PK, Li J, Jeong KJ, Shao S, Chen H, Tsang YH, Sengupta S, Wang Z, Bhavana VH, Tran R, Soewito S, Minussi DC, Moreno D, Kong K, Dogruluk T, Lu H, Gao J, Tokheim C, Zhou DC, Johnson AM, Zeng J, Ip CKM, Ju Z, Wester M, Yu S, Li Y, Vellano CP, Schultz N, Karchin R, Ding L, Lu Y, Cheung LWT, Chen K, Shaw KR, Meric-Bernstam F, Scott KL, Yi S, Sahni N, Liang H, Mills GB. Cancer Cell. 2018 Mar 12;33(3):450-462.e10. doi: 10.1016/j.ccell.2018.01.021. PubMed 29533785.
Backbone
  Vector backbone: pHAGE
  Vector type: Lentiviral
Growth in bacteria
  Bacterial resistance: Ampicillin, 100 μg/mL
  Growth temperature: 37°C
  Growth strain: Stbl3
  Copy number: High Copy
Gene/Insert
  Gene/Insert name: PIK3CG
  Species: H. sapiens (human)
  Mutation: G436R
  Entrez Gene: PIK3CG (a.k.a. IMD97, PI3CG, PI3K, PI3Kgamma, PIK3, p110gamma, p120-PI3K)
  Cloning method: Gateway Cloning
Terms and licenses: Academic/Nonprofit Terms; Industry Terms: Not Available to Industry
How to cite: pHAGE-PIK3CG-G436R was a gift from Gordon Mills & Kenneth Scott (Addgene plasmid # 116580 ; http://n2t.net/addgene:116580 ; RRID:Addgene_116580)
