>Addgene plasmid #116580 | pHAGE-PIK3CG-G436R | depositor partial sequence | sequence record 219455 | insert
ATGGAGCTGGAGAACTATAAACAGCCCGTGGTGCTGAGAGAGGACAACTGCCGAAGGCGCCGGAGGATGA
AGCCGCGCAGTGCTGCGGCCAGCCTGTCCTCCATGGAGCTCATCCCCATCGAGTTCGTGCTGCCCACCAG
CCAGCGCAAATGCAAGAGCCCCGAAACGGCGCTGCTGCACGTGGCCGGCCACGGCAACGTGGAGCAGATG
AAGGCCCAGGTGTGGCTGCGAGCGCTGGAGACCAGCGTGGCGGCGGACTTCTACCACCGGCTGGGACCGC
ATCACTTCCTCCTGCTCTATCAGAAGAAGGGGCAGTGGTACGAGATCTACGACAAGTACCAGGTGGTGCA
GACTCTGGACTGCCTGCGCTACTGGAAGGCCACGCACCGGAGCCCGGGCCAGATCCACCTGGTGCAGCGG
CACCCGCCCTCCGAGGAGTCCCAAGCCTTCCAGCGGCAGCTCACGGCGCTGATTGGCTATGACGTCACTG
ACGTCAGCAACGTGCACGACGATGAGCTGGAGTTCACGCGCCGTGGCTTGGTGACCCCGCGCATGGCGGA
GGTGGCCAGCCGCGACCCCAAGCTCTACGCCATGCACCCGTGGGTGACGTCCAAGCCCCTCCCGGAGTAC
CTGTGGAAGAAGATTGCCAACAACTGCATCTTCATCGTCATTCACCGCAGCACCACCAGCCAGACCATTA
AGGTCTCACCCGACGACACCCCCGGCGCCATCCTGCAGAGCTTCTTCACCAAGATGGCCAAGAAGAAATC
TCTGATGGATATTCCCGAAAGCCAAAGCGAACAGGATTTTGTGCTGCGCGTCTGTGGCCGGGATGAGTAC
CTGGTGGGCGAAACGCCCATCAAAAACTTCCAGTGGGTGAGGCACTGCCTCAAGAACGGAGAAGAGATTC
ACGTGGTACTGGACACGCCTCCAGACCCGGCCCTAGACGAGGTGAGGAAGGAAGAGTGGCCGCTGGTGGA
TGACTGCACGGGAGTCACCGGCTACCATGAGCAGCTTACCATCCACGGCAAGGACCACGAGAGTGTGTTC
ACCGTGTCCCTGTGGGACTGCGACCGCAAGTTCAGGGTCAAGATCAGAGGCATTGATATCCCCGTCCTGC
CTCGGAACACCGACCTCACAGTTTTTGTAGAGGCAAACATCCAGCATGGGCAACAAGTCCTTTGCCAAAG
GAGAACCAGCCCCAAACCCTTCACAGAGGAGGTGCTGTGGAATGTGTGGCTTGAGTTCAGTATCAAAATC
AAAGACTTGCCCAAAGGGGCTCTACTGAACCTCCAGATCTACTGCCGTAAAGCTCCAGCACTGTCCAGCA
AGGCCTCTGCAGAGTCCCCCAGTTCTGAGTCCAAGGGCAAAGTTCAGCTTCTCTATTATGTGAACCTGCT
GCTGATAGACCACCGTTTCCTCCTGCGCCGTGGAGAATACGTCCTCCACATGTGGCAGATATCTGGGAAG
GGAGAAGACCAAGGAAGCTTCAATGCTGACAAACTCACGTCTGCAACTAACCCAGACAAGGAGAACTCAA
TGTCCATCTCCATTCTTCTGGACAATTACTGCCACCCGATAGCCCTGCCTAAGCATCAGCCCACCCCTGA
CCCGGAAGGGGACCGGGTTCGAGCAGAAATGCCCAACCAGCTTCGCAAGCAATTGGAGGCGATCATAGCC
ACTGATCCACTTAACCCTCTCACAGCAGAGGACAAAGAATTGCTCTGGCATTTTAGATACGAAAGCCTTA
AGCACCCAAAAGCATATCCTAAGCTATTTAGTTCAGTGAAATGGGGACAGCAAGAAATTGTGGCCAAAAC
ATACCAATTGTTGGCCAGAAGGGAAGTCTGGGATCAAAGTGCTTTGGATGTTGGGTTAACAATGCAGCTC
CTGGACTGCAACTTCTCAGATGAAAATGTAAGAGCCATTGCAGTTCAGAAACTGGAGAGCTTGGAGGACG
ATGATGTTCTGCATTACCTTCTACAATTGGTCCAGGCTGTGAAATTTGAACCATACCATGATAGCGCCCT
TGCCAGATTTCTGCTGAAGCGTGGTTTAAGAAACAAAAGAATTGGTCACTTTTTGTTTTGGTTCTTGAGA
AGTGAGATAGCCCAGTCCAGACACTATCAGCAGAGGTTCGCTGTGATTCTGGAAGCCTATCTGAGGGGCT
GTGGCACAGCCATGCTGCACGACTTTACCCAACAAGTCCAAGTAATCGAGATGTTACAAAAAGTCACCCT
TGATATTAAATCGCTCTCTGCTGAAAAGTATGACGTCAGTTCCCAAGTTATTTCACAACTTAAACAAAAG
CTTGAAAACCTGCAGAATTCTCAACTCCCCGAAAGCTTTAGAGTTCCATATGATCCTGGACTGAAAGCAG
GAGCGCTGGCAATTGAAAAATGTAAAGTAATGGCCTCCAAGAAAAAACCACTATGGCTTGAGTTTAAATG
TGCCGATCCTACAGCCCTATCAAATGAAACAATTGGAATTATCTTTAAACATGGTGATGATCTGCGCCAA
GACATGCTTATTTTACAGATTCTACGAATCATGGAGTCTATTTGGGAGACTGAATCTTTGGATCTATGCC
TCCTGCCATATGGTTGCATTTCAACTGGTGACAAAATAGGAATGATCGAGATTGTGAAAGACGCCACGAC
AATTGCCAAAATTCAGCAAAGCACAGTGGGCAACACGGGAGCATTTAAAGATGAAGTCCTGAATCACTGG
CTCAAAGAAAAATCCCCTACTGAAGAAAAGTTTCAGGCAGCAGTGGAGAGATTTGTTTATTCCTGTGCAG
GCTACTGTGTGGCAACCTTTGTTCTTGGAATAGGCGACAGACACAATGACAATATTATGATCACCGAGAC
AGGAAACCTATTTCATATTGACTTCGGGCACATTCTTGGGAATTACAAAAGTTTCCTGGGCATTAATAAA
GAGAGAGTGCCATTTGTGCTAACCCCTGACTTCCTCTTTGTGATGGGAACTTCTGGAAAGAAGACAAGCC
CACACTTCCAGAAATTTCAGGACATCTGTGTTAAGGCTTATCTAGCCCTTCGTCATCACACAAACCTACT
GATCATCCTGTTCTCCATGATGCTGATGACAGGAATGCCCCAGTTAACAAGCAAAGAAGACATTGAATAT
ATCCGGGATGCCCTCACAGTGGGGAAAAATGAGGAGGATGCTAAAAAGTATTTTCTTGATCAGATCGAAG
TTTGCAGAGACAAAGGATGGACTGTGCAGTTTAATTGGTTTCTACATCTTGTTCTTGGCATCAAACAAGG
AGAGAAACATTCAGCCTAA
